Addgene plasmid #16788: XE43 Xdsh-GFP
Depositing lab: Randall Moon. Depositing organization: University of Washington. Publication: A frizzled homolog functions in a vertebrate Wnt signaling pathway. Yang-Snyder J, Miller JR, Brown JD, Lai CJ, Moon RT. Curr Biol. 1996 Oct 1. 6(10):1302-6. 10.1016/S0960-9822(02)70716-1 PubMed 8939578.
Backbone
  Vector backbone: pCS2+
  Backbone size w/o insert (bp): 4095
  Vector type: Xenopus Expression
Growth in bacteria
  Bacterial resistance: Ampicillin, 100 μg/mL
  Growth temperature: 37°C
  Growth strain: DH5alpha
  Copy number: High Copy
Gene/Insert
  Gene/Insert name: Xdsh-GFP (alt name: Xdsh)
  Species: X. laevis (frog)
  Entrez Gene: dvl2.L (a.k.a. XELAEV_18019661mg, dishevelled, dsh, dvl, dvl2, xdd1, xdsh)
  Tag / fusion protein: GFP (C terminal on insert)
  Cloning method: Restriction Enzyme
  Sequencing primers: 5′ SP6
Terms and licenses: Academic/Nonprofit Terms; Industry Terms: Not Available to Industry
Depositor comments: Transcription: linearize with Not I and transcribe with SP6. Plasmid History: Constructed by Randall T. Moon. Notes for Use: Xdsh of S. Sokol with GFP of Heim et al., Nature 1995, cloned at the carboxy terminal end, followed by a translation stop codon. Published reference: Yang-Snyder, J.A. et al. Curr. Biol. 6:1302-1306, 1996. Addgene QC found 2 point mutations, T511A and T717S, that do not affect function.
How to cite: XE43 Xdsh-GFP was a gift from Randall Moon (Addgene plasmid # 16788 ; http://n2t.net/addgene:16788 ; RRID:Addgene_16788)
