[The description below was written by a language model from this plasmid's Addgene catalogue record.]
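Description:
XE43 Xdsh-GFP is a Xenopus expression plasmid built on the pCS2+ backbone (about 4.1 kb without insert). It carries the Xenopus laevis Dishevelled coding sequence (Xdsh, corresponding to the dvl2.L gene) fused at its carboxy terminus to GFP, with a translation stop codon following the fluorescent protein. The plasmid is maintained at high copy number in E. coli under ampicillin selection. No feature table accompanies the record, so the insert size, the exact cloning sites and the individual backbone elements are not itemised. pCS2+ is generally known as a dual-purpose vector. It combines a strong viral promoter for expression in vertebrate cells and embryos with an upstream SP6 phage promoter and a downstream polyadenylation signal. In line with this, SP6 is recorded here as both the sequencing primer site and the transcription promoter.

According to the depositor notes, the main intended use is in vitro synthesis of mRNA: the plasmid is linearised downstream of the insert with NotI and transcribed with SP6 polymerase. RNA made from vectors of this type is typically injected into Xenopus embryos. The GFP fusion allows the subcellular distribution of Dishevelled, a cytoplasmic component of Wnt signalling, to be followed by fluorescence. The associated publication concerns a frizzled homolog acting in a vertebrate Wnt pathway, which fits that application. Repository quality control found two amino acid substitutions, T511A and T717S, which are noted as not affecting function.
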