>Addgene plasmid #16788 | XE43 Xdsh-GFP | addgene partial sequence | sequence record 52788 | GFP-R 5'-CCATCTAATTCAACAAGAATTGGGACAAC-3'
TCGATGCATGACATCCACAAAGAACTCGCTAGGGTTGCCCATGGCCATATGGAAAGACTGGCGGCTGGCA
GTCAGCTCCGGGGGAACAGACGCAAGATCCCGTACAAGAGGTGGAGCTCCAGGTGGTACAGAAGAATTGG
GAGGACAAACCCCAGGTGGAGGTAATGGAGGGGGCGGCATCATCATGAGCATCATTGGATTGTAGGAGAG
AGGGACACCAGGAGCAGCATAGGAGTGAACAGAGGGTGGATGGTGAGGTGGAAGTCGGGATGAAGTGGAG
CGCTCACTGGGGGGACCAGCCTCCCCACCACCTACTCTCCTTATGCTGCTGCGGGTGGAATACTCAGACT
CACTACCAGATCCCGACTTCGAGTCTCCCCCACCCACTCCCGCTACTCCGGAACGGTCATCCTTCTGCAT
GCCCCGACCCCCATCGCTGCGGTTGGATCCACTGCTTCTGCTGCCCTCGCTGTGCTGGCTGCCCGCACTG
CCCATGCCGTAGCTGTACGAGGAGAGCTCATGGTAGGCAGGTGGCTGAGTGCTGTACGGGTGTGGGGCTT
GATACTGGTAAGAGAAGGTGGGGAGTAGAGGCCATGGGGAAGCCCCAGGGAGGGGAAGAGGGGCCAGAGT
GTCCTGGTCGGAAGCGCCGCTGGATCCATCGTTGTCATTCAGAGAGAGGTTGGCCATATAGTTCTCACAG
CCAGTCAGATCCCCAAAGATATAGTAACACTGCTCGGAGAATGTGATCTTGTTCACTGTGTGGCGAATGA
AGCCGGCCTTCAGCAGGTTACTGGCAAACTTGCGAGCCTCTCGCCGGTCCTG
